Addgene plasmid #31748: Khc73(1-432)-GFP
Depositing lab: Ron Vale. Depositing organization: University of California, San Francisco (UCSF). Publication: Kinesin-73 is a processive motor that localizes to Rab5-containing organelles. Huckaba TM, Gennerich A, Wilhelm JE, Chishti AH, Vale RD. J Biol Chem. 2011 Mar 4;286(9):7457-67. Epub 2010 Dec 18. 10.1074/jbc.M110.167023 PubMed 21169635.
Backbone
  Vector backbone: pMTWG
  Backbone manufacturer: Invitrogen
  Backbone size w/o insert (bp): 4000
  Vector type: Mammalian Expression
Growth in bacteria
  Bacterial resistance: Ampicillin, 100 μg/mL
  Growth temperature: 37°C
  Growth strain: DH5alpha
  Copy number: Unknown
Gene/Insert
  Gene/Insert name: Khc73
  Species: D. melanogaster (fly)
  Mutation: Contains only aa 1-432
  Entrez Gene: Khc-73 (a.k.a. Dmel_CG8183, CG8183, DmKIN73, DmKin73, DmKlp73, Dmel\CG8183, KHC-73, KIF 13A, KIF13A/B, KLP73, Khc 73, Khc73, Kin73, Kinesin-73, anon-EST:fe3C9, khc-73, khc73)
  Promoter: Metallothionein
  Tag / fusion protein: GFP (C terminal on backbone)
  Cloning method: Gateway Cloning
  Sequencing primers: 5′ MT1-F
Terms and licenses: Academic/Nonprofit Terms; Industry Terms: Not Available to Industry
Depositor comments: The construct contains V308M and H383R mutations in Khc73 relative to GenBank reference sequences and is as used in the associated publication.
How to cite: Khc73(1-432)-GFP was a gift from Ron Vale (Addgene plasmid # 31748 ; http://n2t.net/addgene:31748 ; RRID:Addgene_31748)
