[The description below was written by a language model from this plasmid's Addgene catalogue record.]
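Description:
Khc73(1-432)-GFP is an expression plasmid built on the pMTWG backbone (about 4 kb without insert), a Gateway destination vector that places an inserted coding sequence under a metallothionein promoter and fuses it in frame to a C-terminal GFP supplied by the backbone. The catalogue lists the vector type as mammalian expression. However, the metallothionein promoter, the Gateway naming scheme and the fly insert fit the metal-inducible vectors commonly used in cultured Drosophila cells, and the record does not state the intended host cell line. The plasmid is propagated in E. coli under ampicillin selection. The copy number is recorded as unknown, and no origin of replication or eukaryotic selection marker is described, since no feature table accompanies the entry.

The insert is a truncated form of Drosophila melanogaster Khc-73 (Kinesin-73, CG8183, related to the KIF13A/B kinesins) containing only amino acids 1–432, introduced by Gateway recombination. The record does not annotate which domains this fragment covers, but in kinesins of this type the N-terminal portion generally includes the motor domain. The depositor notes that the coding sequence carries V308M and H383R substitutions relative to GenBank reference sequences, and that this is the version used in the associated publication. That study characterised Kinesin-73 as a processive motor that localises to Rab5-containing organelles. This suggests the construct produces an inducible, fluorescently tagged N-terminal fragment for imaging its localisation or motility and for comparison with other forms of the protein.
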