>Addgene plasmid #31748 | Khc73(1-432)-GFP | addgene partial sequence | sequence record 37963 | EGFP-N 5'-CGTCGCCGTCCAGCTCGACCAG-3'
GCTCCTCGCCCTTGCTCACCATGGTGGCGGAGCTCACCACTTTGTACAAGAAAGCTGGGTCGGCGCGCCC
ACCCTTGCCCATTTTCTCTAGAGCCTGCTGCCGTTCGTTTTGAATGCGTTCTGTCTTAACCAGCTTCTCC
TCCCAAGTCTGCGAAATCTGTTTCATCAGGTTCTCGCTCTCAGCCAGCTTATCCTGGACATCGCCCACTG
GTGAACCAGTGGCGCGTTTCAGCATACTTCTAAGGGTCTCCACCTCGTGTCGCAGCTCACGAATGATGCG
GGCATTGGGATCTTCGTTGACAACAGCGTGGTTAACAATGCGCTTGGCTCGATCTGCATAACGCAGCGTG
GAAAGCGTCTCCTCGTAGTTATCTGCCGATGGCGAGATTGTCGCTACCATAACAGTTCTGGAATTGCCAC
CCAAATTGTCTTTCAGCAGCCAGGTGAGCATGGAATCGCGGTAGGGAACGAATTTGTCGTTACCGCTCTT
CTTGCCATTGGATTGATCGGCCAACTTGGAGATGACCAGGCCAAGTGTGGTCAGAGATTTGTTGATGTTA
GAGCCTTCCTTGAGACGATCGCCAACAGCTCCCGTTTTCACAGCCCGCTCGGAGCCAGCCAAATCCACCA
GGGACATGCGGGACACCTTCTCGCCGCTCACTCCCGTCGCCTGATCCGTGAGTATCTGAGTGAGGACCAC
TGAGAAGACGGCGTGGGAGCGCGACGACTCGGCATTCATATTGGTGGCGGCCACCGTTCGTGACTTGTTG
CCTTCGGTCATGAGGTTATCGATGTCCTGATAGGATGTCACAGCCAGCTGCGACAGTCCGTCCACATATG
