>Addgene plasmid #31748 | Khc73(1-432)-GFP | depositor partial sequence | sequence record 39437 | Khc73(1-432)-GFP sequence 1296 bps
ATGGCTAGTGATAAGATCAAAGTCGCCGTAAGGGTGCGACCCTTCAATCGCCGAGAAATCGAACTAGATA
CGAAATGTATCGTGGAAATGGAAAAACAGCAGACGATACTGCAGAATCCGCCGCCACTGGAAAAAATAGA
GAGAAAACAACCAAAGACATTCGCATTCGATCACTGCTTTTACTCATTGAACCCCGAGGACGAGAACTTT
GCGTCCCAGGAGACAGTGTTCGATTGCGTGGGACGTGGAATTCTGGATAATGCATTCCAGGGCTATAATG
CGTGCATATTCGCTTACGGCCAGACAGGTTCTGGCAAGTCCTACACGATGATGGGCACCCAGGAGAGCAA
GGGCATCATTCCACGTCTGTGTGACCAACTCTTCTCGGCCATAGCCAACAAATCCACACCCGAGCTTATG
TACAAGGTGGAGGTGTCCTACATGGAGATCTATAACGAGAAGGTCCACGATCTGCTCGATCCCAAGCCGA
ACAAACAGTCGCTTAAGGTGCGCGAGCACAATGTTATGGGCCCATATGTGGACGGACTGTCGCAGCTGGC
TGTGACATCCTATCAGGACATCGATAACCTCATGACCGAAGGCAACAAGTCACGAACGGTGGCCGCCACC
AATATGAATGCCGAGTCGTCGCGCTCCCACGCCGTCTTCTCAGTGGTCCTCACTCAGATACTCACGGATC
AGGCGACGGGAGTGAGCGGCGAGAAGGTGTCCCGCATGTCCCTGGTGGATTTGGCTGGCTCCGAGCGGGC
TGTGAAAACGGGAGCTGTTGGCGATCGTCTCAAGGAAGGCTCTAACATCAACAAATCTCTGACCACACTT
GGCCTGGTCATCTCCAAGTTGGCCGATCAATCCAATGGCAAGAAGAGCGGTAACGACAAATTCGTTCCCT
ACCGCGATTCCATGCTCACCTGGCTGCTGAAAGACAATTTGGGTGGCAATTCCAGAACTGTTATGGTAGC
GACAATCTCGCCATCGGCAGATAACTACGAGGAGACGCTTTCCACGCTGCGTTATGCAGATCGAGCCAAG
CGCATTGTTAACCACGCTGTTGTCAACGAAGATCCCAATGCCCGCATCATTCGTGAGCTGCGACACGAGG
TGGAGACCCTTAGAAGTATGCTGAAACGCGCCACTGGTTCACCAGTGGGCGATGTCCAGGATAAGCTGGC
TGAGAGCGAGAACCTGATGAAACAGATTTCGCAGACTTGGGAGGAGAAGCTGGTTAAGACAGAACGCATT
CAAAACGAACGGCAGCAGGCTCTAGAGAAAATGGGC
